>Addgene plasmid #207465 | pET19-TdTdelta5cys | addgene full sequence | sequence record 407818 | Addgene NGS Result
TTCTTGAAGACGAAAGGGCCTCGTGATACGCCTATTTTTATAGGTTAATGTCATGATAATAATGGTTTCT
TAGACGTCAGGTGGCACTTTTCGGGGAAATGTGCGCGGAACCCCTATTTGTTTATTTTTCTAAATACATT
CAAATATGTATCCGCTCATGAGACAATAACCCTGATAAATGCTTCAATAATATTGAAAAAGGAAGAGTAT
GAGTATTCAACATTTCCGTGTCGCCCTTATTCCCTTTTTTGCGGCATTTTGCCTTCCTGTTTTTGCTCAC
CCAGAAACGCTGGTGAAAGTAAAAGATGCTGAAGATCAGTTGGGTGCACGAGTGGGTTACATCGAACTGG
ATCTCAACAGCGGTAAGATCCTTGAGAGTTTTCGCCCCGAAGAACGTTTTCCAATGATGAGCACTTTTAA
AGTTCTGCTATGTGGCGCGGTATTATCCCGTGTTGACGCCGGGCAAGAGCAACTCGGTCGCCGCATACAC
TATTCTCAGAATGACTTGGTTGAGTACTCACCAGTCACAGAAAAGCATCTTACGGATGGCATGACAGTAA
GAGAATTATGCAGTGCTGCCATAACCATGAGTGATAACACTGCGGCCAACTTACTTCTGACAACGATCGG
AGGACCGAAGGAGCTAACCGCTTTTTTGCACAACATGGGGGATCATGTAACTCGCCTTGATCGTTGGGAA
CCGGAGCTGAATGAAGCCATACCAAACGACGAGCGTGACACCACGATGCCTGCAGCAATGGCAACAACGT
TGCGCAAACTATTAACTGGCGAACTACTTACTCTAGCTTCCCGGCAACAATTAATAGACTGGATGGAGGC
GGATAAAGTTGCAGGACCACTTCTGCGCTCGGCCCTTCCGGCTGGCTGGTTTATTGCTGATAAATCTGGA
GCCGGTGAGCGTGGGTCTCGCGGTATCATTGCAGCACTGGGGCCAGATGGTAAGCCCTCCCGTATCGTAG
TTATCTACACGACGGGGAGTCAGGCAACTATGGATGAACGAAATAGACAGATCGCTGAGATAGGTGCCTC
ACTGATTAAGCATTGGTAACTGTCAGACCAAGTTTACTCATATATACTTTAGATTGATTTAAAACTTCAT
TTTTAATTTAAAAGGATCTAGGTGAAGATCCTTTTTGATAATCTCATGACCAAAATCCCTTAACGTGAGT
TTTCGTTCCACTGAGCGTCAGACCCCGTAGAAAAGATCAAAGGATCTTCTTGAGATCCTTTTTTTCTGCG
CGTAATCTGCTGCTTGCAAACAAAAAAACCACCGCTACCAGCGGTGGTTTGTTTGCCGGATCAAGAGCTA
CCAACTCTTTTTCCGAAGGTAACTGGCTTCAGCAGAGCGCAGATACCAAATACTGTCCTTCTAGTGTAGC
CGTAGTTAGGCCACCACTTCAAGAACTCTGTAGCACCGCCTACATACCTCGCTCTGCCAATCCTGTTACC
AGTGGCTGCTGCCAGTGGCGATAAGTCGTGTCTTACCGGGTTGGACTCAAGACGATAGTTACCGGATAAG
GCGCAGCGGTCGGGCTGAACGGGGGGTTCGTGCACACAGCCCAGCTTGGAGCGAACGACCTACACCGAAC
TGAGATACCTACAGCGTGAGCTATGAGAAAGCGCCACGCTTCCCGAAGGGAGAAAGGCGGACAGGTATCC
GGTAAGCGGCAGGGTCGGAACAGGAGAGCGCACGAGGGAGCTTCCAGGGGGAAACGCCTGGTATCTTTAT
AGTCCTGTCGGGTTTCGCCACCTCTGACTTGAGCGTCGATTTTTGTGATGCTCGTCAGGGGGGCGGAGCC
TATGGAAAAACGCCAGCAACGCGGCCTTTTTACGGTTCCTGGCCTTTTGCTGGCCTTTTGCTCACATGTT
CTTTCCTGCGTTATCCCCTGATTCTGTGGATAACCGTATTACCGCCTTTGAGTGAGCTGATACCGCTCGC
CGCAGCCGAACGACCGAGCGCAGCGAGTCAGTGAGCGAGGAAGCGGAGAGTGCCTGATGCGGTATTTTCT
CCTTACGCATCTGTGCGGTATTTCACACCGCAATGGTGCACTCTCAGTACAATCTGCTCTGATGCCGCAT
AGTTAAGCCAGTATACACTCCGCTATCGCTACGTGACTGGGTCATGGCTGCGCCCCGACACCCGCCAACA
CCCGCTGACGCGCCCTGACGGGCTTGTCTGCTCCCGGCATCCGCTTACAGACAAGCTGTGACCGTCTCCG
GGAGCTGCATGTGTCAGAGGTTTTCACCGTCATCACCGAAACGCGCGAGGCAGCTGCGGTAAAGCTCATC
AGCGTGGTCGTGAAGCGATTCACAGATGTCTGCCTGTTCATCCGCGTCCAGCTCGTTGAGTTTCTCCAGA
AGCGTTAATGTCTGGCTTCTGATAAAGCGGGCCATGTTAAGGGCGGTTTTTTCCTGTTTGGTCACTGATG
CCTCCGTGTAAGGGGGATTTCTGTTCATGGGGGTAATGATACCGATGAAACGAGAGAGGATGCTCACGAT
ACGGGTTACTGATGATGAACATGCCCGGTTACTGGAACGTTGTGAGGGTAAACAACTGGCGGTATGGATG
CGGCGGGACCAGAGAAAAATCACTCAGGGTCAATGCCAGCGCTTCGTTAATACAGATGTAGGTGTTCCAC
AGGGTAGCCAGCAGCATCCTGCGATGCAGATCCGGAACATAATGGTGCAGGGCGCTGACTTCCGCGTTTC
CAGACTTTACGAAACACGGAAACCGAAGACCATTCATGTTGTTGCTCAGGTCGCAGACGTTTTGCAGCAG
CAGTCGCTTCACGTTCGCTCGCGTATCGGTGATTCATTCTGCTAACCAGTAAGGCAACCCCGCCAGCCTA
GCCGGGTCCTCAACGACAGGAGCACGATCATGCGCACCCGTGGCCAGGACCCAACGCTGCCCGAGATGCG
CCGCGTGCGGCTGCTGGAGATGGCGGACGCGATGGATATGTTCTGCCAAGGGTTGGTTTGCGCATTCACA
GTTCTCCGCAAGAATTGATTGGCTCCAATTCTTGGAGTGGTGAATCCGTTAGCGAGGTGCCGCCGGCTTC
CATTCAGGTCGAGGTGGCCCGGCTCCATGCACCGCGACGCAACGCGGGGAGGCAGACAAGGTATAGGGCG
GCGCCTACAATCCATGCCAACCCGTTCCATGTGCTCGCCGAGGCGGCATAAATCGCCGTGACGATCAGCG
GTCCAATGATCGAAGTTAGGCTGGTAAGAGCCGCGAGCGATCCTTGAAGCTGTCCCTGATGGTCGTCATC
TACCTGCCTGGACAGCATGGCCTGCAACGCGGGCATCCCGATGCCGCCGGAAGCGAGAAGAATCATAATG
GGGAAGGCCATCCAGCCTCGCGTCGCGAACGCCAGCAAGACGTAGCCCAGCGCGTCGGCCGCCATGCCGG
CGATAATGGCCTGCTTCTCGCCGAAACGTTTGGTGGCGGGACCAGTGACGAAGGCTTGAGCGAGGGCGTG
CAAGATTCCGAATACCGCAAGCGACAGGCCGATCATCGTCGCGCTCCAGCGAAAGCGGTCCTCGCCGAAA
ATGACCCAGAGCGCTGCCGGCACCTGTCCTACGAGTTGCATGATAAAGAAGACAGTCATAAGTGCGGCGA
CGATAGTCATGCCCCGCGCCCACCGGAAGGAGCTGACTGGGTTGAAGGCTCTCAAGGGCATCGGTCGAGA
TCCCGGTGCCTAATGAGTGAGCTAACTTACATTAATTGCGTTGCGCTCACTGCCCGCTTTCCAGTCGGGA
AACCTGTCGTGCCAGCTGCATTAATGAATCGGCCAACGCGCGGGGAGAGGCGGTTTGCGTATTGGGCGCC
AGGGTGGTTTTTCTTTTCACCAGTGAGACGGGCAACAGCTGATTGCCCTTCACCGCCTGGCCCTGAGAGA
GTTGCAGCAAGCGGTCCACGCTGGTTTGCCCCAGCAGGCGAAAATCCTGTTTGATGGTGGTTAACGGCGG
GATATAACATGAGCTGTCTTCGGTATCGTCGTATCCCACTACCGAGATATCCGCACCAACGCGCAGCCCG
GACTCGGTAATGGCGCGCATTGCGCCCAGCGCCATCTGATCGTTGGCAACCAGCATCGCAGTGGGAACGA
TGCCCTCATTCAGCATTTGCATGGTTTGTTGAAAACCGGACATGGCACTCCAGTCGCCTTCCCGTTCCGC
TATCGGCTGAATTTGATTGCGAGTGAGATATTTATGCCAGCCAGCCAGACGCAGACGCGCCGAGACAGAA
CTTAATGGGCCCGCTAACAGCGCGATTTGCTGGTGACCCAATGCGACCAGATGCTCCACGCCCAGTCGCG
TACCGTCTTCATGGGAGAAAATAATACTGTTGATGGGTGTCTGGTCAGAGACATCAAGAAATAACGCCGG
AACATTAGTGCAGGCAGCTTCCACAGCAATGGCATCCTGGTCATCCAGCGGATAGTTAATGATCAGCCCA
CTGACGCGTTGCGCGAGAAGATTGTGCACCGCCGCTTTACAGGCTTCGACGCCGCTTCGTTCTACCATCG
ACACCACCACGCTGGCACCCAGTTGATCGGCGCGAGATTTAATCGCCGCGACAATTTGCGACGGCGCGTG
CAGGGCCAGACTGGAGGTGGCAACGCCAATCAGCAACGACTGTTTGCCCGCCAGTTGTTGTGCCACGCGG
TTGGGAATGTAATTCAGCTCCGCCATCGCCGCTTCCACTTTTTCCCGCGTTTTCGCAGAAACGTGGCTGG
CCTGGTTCACCACGCGGGAAACGGTCTGATAAGAGACACCGGCATACTCTGCGACATCGTATAACGTTAC
TGGTTTCACATTAACCACCCTGAATTGACTCTCTTCCGGGCGCTATCATGCCATACCGCGAAAGGTTTTG
CGCCATTCGATGGTGTCCGGGATCTCGACGCTCTCCCTTATGCGACTCCTGCATTAGGAAGCAGCCCAGT
AGTAGGTTGAGGCCGTTGAGCACCGCCGCCGCAAGGAATGGTGCATGCAAGGAGATGGCGCCCAACAGTC
CCCCGGCCACGGGGCCTGCCACCATACCCACGCCGAAACAAGCGCTCATGAGCCCGAAGTGGCGAGCCCG
ATCTTCCCCATCGGTGATGTCGGCGATATAGGCGCCAGCAACCGCACCTGTGGCGCCGGTGATGCCGGCC
ACGATGCGTCCGGCGTAGAGGATCGAGATCTCGATCCCGCGAAATTAATACGACTCACTATAGGGGAATT
GTGAGCGGATAACAATTCCCCTCTAGAAATAATTTTGTTTAACTTTAAGAAGGAGATATACCATGGGCCA
TCATCATCATCATCATCATCATCATCACAGCAGCGGCCATATCGACGACGACGACAAGCATATGTCACCG
AGTCCCGTTCCGGGTAGCCAGAACGTCCCTGCTCCGGCCGTGAAGAAGATCTCGCAGTACGCCTGCCAAC
GGCGGACCACTCTTAATAATTATAACCAACTGTTTACAGATGCGCTGGACATCTTAGCTGAAAACGATGA
GTTGCGTGAGAACGAGGGAAGTGCCCTTGCTTTCATGCGTGCGTCATCAGTTCTGAAGAGTTTACCTTTC
CCTATAACGAGTATGAAAGACACGGAGGGCATTCCCTCCTTAGGGGACAAAGTTAAGTCTATTATAGAAG
GGATAATTGAGGACGGTGAGAGTTCAGAAGCGAAGGCGGTACTGAATGACGAGCGTTACAAATCGTTCAA
GCTGTTTACATCGGTCTTCGGTGTGGGATTGAAGACTGCCGAAAAGTGGTTTAGAATGGGCTTTAGAACC
TTGAGCAAGATACAGAGCGACAAGTCGCTGCGTTTCACGCAAATGCAAAAGGCAGGTTTCTTGTACTACG
AGGACCTGGTCTCCGCTGTTAATAGACCTGAGGCCGAGGCGGTCTCCATGCTTGTAAAAGAAGCAGTTGT
TACGTTTTTGCCGGATGCTTTGGTGACCATGACCGGCGGCTTCCGTAGAGGGAAGATGACTGGGCATGAT
GTGGATTTCCTGATTACCTCCCCGGAGGCCACGGAGGACGAAGAGCAGCAGTTACTTCATAAAGTCACAG
ATTTCTGGAAACAGCAAGGGCTTTTACTTTATGCCGACATCTTGGAGTCTACATTTGAAAAGTTTAAACA
ACCATCGCGCAAAGTTGATGCTCTTGACCACTTTCAGAAGTGCTTCCTGATATTGAAGTTGGATCATGGT
CGGGTGCACTCAGAGAAGTCTGGCCAGCAGGAGGGCAAAGGCTGGAAGGCAATACGGGTTGATCTTGTGA
TGTCTCCCTATGACCGTAGAGCCTTTGCATTGCTTGGGTGGACGGGTTCCCGCCAATTTGAAAGAGATTT
AAGACGTTATGCCACCCACGAAAGAAAAATGATGCTGGATAACCACGCACTGTATGACCGCACAAAGCGG
GTGTTTCTTGAGGCGGAGTCAGAAGAAGAGATCTTTGCGCACTTAGGTTTAGACTACATCGAGCCGTGGG
AACGTAACGCCTAATAAGGATCCGGCTGCTAACAAAGCCCGAAAGGAAGCTGAGTTGGCTGCTGCCACCG
CTGAGCAATAACTAGCATAACCCCTTGGGGCCTCTAAACGGGTCTTGAGGGGTTTTTTGCTGAAAGGAGG
AACTATATCCGGATATCCCGCAAGAGGCCCGGCAGTACCGGCATAACCAAGCCTATGCCTACAGCATCCA
GGGTGACGGTGCCGAGGATGACGATGAGCGCATTGTTAGATTTCATACACGGTGCCTGACTGCGTTAGCA
ATTTAACTGTGATAAACTACCGCATTAAAGCTTATCGATGATAAGCTGTCAAACATGAGAA
Features (pLannotate 1.2.2; 20 found; start..end, strand, type, name):
    104..208     +  promoter       AmpR promoter: bla
    209..1069    +  CDS            AmpR: β-lactamase; bla; confers resistance to ampicillin, carbenicillin, and related antibiotics
   1240..1828    +  rep_origin     ori: high-copy-number ColE1/pMB1/pBR322/pUC origin of replication
   2013..2152    -  misc_feature   bom: basis of mobility region from pBR322
   2254..2445    -  CDS            rop: Rop protein, which maintains plasmids at low copy number; rop
   2462..2842    +  CDS            YPB1_ECOLX: Protein predicted: Swiss-Prot protein existence level 4. From Escherichia coli.
   3084..3708    -  CDS            TcR (fragment): tetracycline efflux protein; tet; confers resistance to tetracycline
   3723..3744    -  protein_bind   CAP binding site: CAP binding activates transcription in the presence of cAMP. E. coli catabolite activator protein
   3757..4839    -  CDS            lacI: lac repressor; lacI; The lac repressor binds to the lac operator to inhibit transcription in E. coli. This inhibition can be relieved by adding lactose or isopropyl-β-D-thiogalactopyranoside (IPTG).
   4844..4917    -  promoter       lacI promoter (fragment): lacI
   4925..5204    -  CDS            TcR (fragment): tetracycline efflux protein; tet; confers resistance to tetracycline
   5226..5244    +  promoter       T7 promoter: promoter for bacteriophage T7 RNA polymerase
   5245..5269    +  protein_bind   lac operator: The lac repressor binds to the lac operator to inhibit transcription in E. coli. This inhibition can be relieved by adding lactose or isopropyl-β-D-thiogalactopyranoside (IPTG). lac repressor encoded by lacI
   5284..5306    +  RBS            RBS: efficient ribosome binding site from bacteriophage T7 gene 10 (Olins and Rangwala, 1989)
   5319..5336    +  CDS            capTEV™ (fragment): composite tag for in vivo biotinylation, TEV protease cleavage, and 6xHis tagging
   5373..6521    +  CDS            Dntt (fragment): TDT_MOUSE - Also known as Tdt. Experimental evidence at protein level: Swiss-Prot protein existence level 1. [Isoform TDT-L]: 3'-to-5' DNA exonuclease. Involved in the generation of diversity in the antigen-binding region of immunoglobulin heavy and light chains and T-cell receptors during B- and T-cell development. Acts on single-stranded and double-stranded DNA with 3' or 5' extensions, but not on double-stranded DNA with blunt ends. Attenuates not only isoform TDT-S-catalyzed N addition, but also P (palindromic) addition in coding joins (PubMed:11938351). Lacks terminal transferase activity
   6535..6584    +  CDS            SET1 (fragment): solubility-enhancement tag derived from T7 phage gene 10B
   6592..6639    +  terminator     T7 terminator: transcription terminator for bacteriophage T7 RNA polymerase
   6662..6766    -  CDS            TcR (fragment): tetracycline efflux protein; tet; confers resistance to tetracycline
   6814..6842    -  promoter       tet promoter: E. coli promoter for tetracycline efflux protein gene
