[The description below was written by a language model from this plasmid's Addgene catalogue record and pLannotate feature annotations shown in this document.]
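Description:
pET19-TdTdelta5cys is a 6,851-nt bacterial expression plasmid built on the pET19 backbone for producing a modified mouse terminal deoxynucleotidyl transferase (TdT, gene Dntt) in E. coli. It is selected with ampicillin through a β-lactamase gene under its own promoter. It replicates from a ColE1/pBR322-type origin that is accompanied by the rop gene and the bom mobility region, consistent with the low copy number given in the catalogue. Several tetracycline-resistance fragments and a tet promoter are also annotated. These are remnants of the pBR322 ancestry of the backbone rather than a functional marker.

The expression cassette follows the standard pET arrangement: a T7 promoter with an adjacent lac operator, the T7 gene 10 ribosome binding site, the coding region, and a T7 terminator. A lacI gene on the plasmid supplies repressor. Transcription therefore needs a host that provides T7 RNA polymerase and is induced with IPTG or lactose. The catalogue lists an N-terminal 10xHis tag, and the short histidine-tag match annotated just upstream of the insert probably corresponds to it. The Dntt annotation is flagged as a fragment of the mouse protein, so the insert appears to be less than full length, although the record does not define the boundaries. A short match to a T7 gene 10-derived solubility tag lies between the insert and the terminator, and its role is not stated.

The insert carries Cys188Ala, Cys216Ser, Cys302Ala, Cys378Ala and Cys438Ser, which yield a variant free of surface cysteines. The associated work concerns de novo DNA synthesis using polymerase-nucleotide conjugates, but the record does not spell out how this particular variant was used there.
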