Addgene plasmid #207465: pET19-TdTdelta5cys
Purpose: Bacterial expression of Terminal deoxynucleotidyl transferase (TdT) surface-cysteine free variant
Depositing lab: Jay Keasling. Depositing organization: Lawrence Berkeley National Laboratory. Publication: De novo DNA synthesis using polymerase-nucleotide conjugates. Palluk S, Arlow DH, de Rond T, Barthel S, Kang JS, Bector R, Baghdassarian HM, Truong AN, Kim PW, Singh AK, Hillson NJ, Keasling JD. Nat Biotechnol. 2018 Aug;36(7):645-650. doi: 10.1038/nbt.4173. Epub 2018 Jun 18. PubMed 29912208.
Backbone
  Vector backbone: pET19
  Vector type: Bacterial Expression
Growth in bacteria
  Bacterial resistance: Ampicillin, 100 μg/mL
  Growth temperature: 37°C
  Growth strain: DH10B
  Copy number: Low Copy
Gene/Insert
  Gene/Insert name: TdTdelta5cys
  Species: M. musculus (mouse)
  Mutation: Cys188Ala, Cys216Ser, Cys302Ala, Cys378Ala, and Cys438Ser
  Entrez Gene: Dntt (a.k.a. Tdt)
  Tag / fusion protein: 10xHis (N terminal on insert)
  Cloning method: Unknown
Terms and licenses: Academic/Nonprofit Terms; Industry Terms: Not Available to Industry
How to cite: pET19-TdTdelta5cys was a gift from Jay Keasling (Addgene plasmid # 207465 ; http://n2t.net/addgene:207465 ; RRID:Addgene_207465)
